>Addgene plasmid #133322 | pHBS1552 H14-SUMO-TDP43 FYW-S-TEV-mCherry | addgene full sequence | sequence record 261740 | Addgene NGS Result
TCATAAAAAATTTATTTGCTTTGTGAGCGGATAACAATTATAATAGATTCAATTGTGAGCGGATAACAAT
TTCACACAGAATTCATTAAAGAGGAGAAATTAACCATGAGCAAGCATCACCATCATTCAGGCCATCACCA
TACCGGACACCACCATCATTCAGGCAGTCATCACCATTCCGGATCTGCTGCGGGTGGCGAAGAAGATAAG
AAACCGGCAGGTGGCGAAGGTGGCGGTGCCCATATCAACCTGAAAGTGAAAGGTCAAGACGGCAACGAAG
TCTTTTTCCGCATCAAACGTTCTACCCAGCTGAAAAAGCTGATGAACGCATACTGTGACCGTCAGTCTGT
AGACATGACCGCAATTGCTTTCCTGTTTGATGGTCGTCGCCTGCGTGCGGAACAGACCCCGGATGAACTG
GAGATGGAAGATGGCGACGAAATCGACGCAATGCTGCACCAGACTGGTGGCGGATCCATGTCTGAATATA
TTCGGGTAACCGAAGATGAGAACGATGAGCCCATTGAAATACCATCGGAAGACGATGGGACGGTGCTGCT
CTCCACGGTTACAGCCCAGTTTCCAGGGGCGTGTGGGCTTCGCTACAGGAATCCAGTGTCTCAGTGTATG
AGAGGTGTCCGGCTGGTAGAAGGAATTCTGCATGCCCCAGATGCTGGCTGGGGAAATCTGGTGTATGTTG
TCAACTATCCAAAAGATAACAAAAGAAAAATGGATGAGACAGATGCTTCATCAGCAGTGAAAGTGAAAAG
AGCAGTCCAGAAAACATCCGATTTAATAGTGTTGGGTCTCCCATGGAAAACAACCGAACAGGACCTGAAA
GAGTATTTTAGTACCTTTGGAGAAGTTCTTATGGTGCAGGTCAAGAAAGATCTTAAGACTGGTCATTCAA
AGGGGTTTGGCTTTGTTCGTTTTACGGAATATGAAACACAAGTGAAAGTAATGTCACAGCGACATATGAT
AGATGGACGATGGTGTGACTGCAAACTTCCTAATTCTAAGCAAAGCCAAGATGAGCCTTTGAGAAGCAGA
AAAGTGTTTGTGGGGCGCTGTACAGAGGACATGACTGAGGATGAGCTGCGGGAGTTCTTCTCTCAGTACG
GGGATGTGATGGATGTCTTCATCCCCAAGCCATTCAGGGCCTTTGCCTTTGTTACATTTGCAGATGATCA
GATTGCGCAGTCTCTTTGTGGAGAGGACTTGATCATTAAAGGAATCAGCGTTCATATATCCAATGCCGAA
CCTAAGCATAATAGCAACAGACAACTCGAACGAAGCGGGCGGAGTGGGGGCAACCCCGGCGGATCTGGTA
ATCAAGGCGGAAGCGGCAATAGCCGGGGTGGGGGAGCCGGTCTCGGCAATAATCAAGGATCTAACATGGG
CGGCGGTATGAACTCTGGCGCATCCAGTATCAACCCGGCCATGATGGCAGCAGCACAGGCCGCCCTGCAA
AGTTCATGGGGAATGATGGGTATGTTGGCAAGTCAGCAGAACCAGTCAGGACCTTCCGGGAATAATCAAA
ACCAAGGGAACATGCAACGCGAACCCAATCAAGCCTCAGGATCAGGCAATAATAGCAGTTCCGGCTCAAA
TTCCGGCGCGGCGATAGGGTCTGGCTCCGCCTCAAATGCGGGAAGCGGATCAGGGAGTAACGGAGGATCA
GGCTCATCTATGGATTCAAAATCCAGCGGCAGTGGTATGGGCGAGAACCTGTATTTTCAGGGTACCAGCA
AGGGCGAGGAGGATAACATGGCCATCATCAAGGAGTTCATGCGCTTCAAGGTGCACATGGAGGGCTCCGT
GAACGGCCACGAGTTCGAGATCGAGGGCGAGGGCGAGGGCCGCCCCTACGAGGGCACCCAGACCGCCAAG
CTGAAGGTGACCAAGGGTGGCCCCCTGCCCTTCGCCTGGGACATCCTGTCCCCTCAGTTCATGTACGGCT
CCAAGGCCTACGTGAAGCACCCCGCCGACATCCCCGACTACTTGAAGCTGTCCTTCCCCGAGGGCTTCAA
GTGGGAGCGCGTGATGAACTTCGAGGACGGCGGCGTGGTGACCGTGACCCAGGACTCCTCCCTGCAGGAC
GGCGAGTTCATCTACAAGGTGAAGCTGCGCGGCACCAACTTCCCCTCCGACGGCCCCGTAATGCAGAAGA
AGACCATGGGCTGGGAGGCCTCCTCCGAGCGGATGTACCCCGAGGACGGCGCCCTGAAGGGCGAGATCAA
GCAGAGGCTGAAGCTGAAGGACGGCGGCCACTACGACGCTGAGGTCAAGACCACCTACAAGGCCAAGAAG
CCCGTGCAGCTGCCCGGCGCCTACAACGTCAACATCAAGTTGGACATCACCTCCCACAACGAGGACTACA
CCATCGTGGAACAGTACGAACGCGCCGAGGGCCGCCACTCCACCGGCGGCATGGACGAGCTGTACAAGTA
AGCTTAATTAGCTGAGCTTGGACTCCTGTTGATAGATCCAGTAATGACCTCAGAACTCCATCTGGATTTG
TTCAGAACGCTCGGTTGCCGCCGGGCGTTTTTTATTGGTGAGAATCCAAGCTAGCCATGAAAATAAACTG
TCTGCTTACATAAACAGTAATACAAGGGGTGTTATGAGCCATATTCAACGGGAAACGTCTTGCTCTAGGC
CGCGATTAAATTCCAACATGGATGCTGATTTATATGGGTATAAATGGGCTCGCGATAATGTCGGGCAATC
AGGTGCGACAATCTATCGATTGTATGGGAAGCCCGATGCGCCAGAGTTGTTTCTGAAACATGGCAAAGGT
AGCGTTGCCAATGATGTTACAGATGAGATGGTCAGACTAAACTGGCTGACGGAATTTATGCCTCTTCCGA
CCATCAAGCATTTTATCCGTACTCCTGATGATGCTTGGTTACTCACGACTGCGATCCCCGGCAAAACAGC
ATTCCAGGTATTAGAAGAATATCCTGATTCAGGTGAAAATATTGTTGATGCGCTGGCAGTGTTCCTGCGC
CGGTTGCATTCGATTCCTGTTTGTAATTGTCCTTTTAACAGCGATCGCGTATTTCGTCTCGCTCAGGCGC
AATCACGAATGAATAACGGTTTGGTTGATGCGAGTGATTTTGATGACGAGCGTAATGGCTGGCCTGTTGA
ACAAGTCTGGAAAGAAATGCACAAACTTTTGCCATTCTCACCGGATTCAGTCGTCACTCATGGTGATTTC
TCACTTGATAACCTTATTTTTGACGAGGGGAAATTAATAGGTTGTATTGATGTTGGACGAGTCGGAATCG
CAGACCGATACCAGGATCTTGCCATCCTATGGAACTGCCTCGGTGAGTTTTCTCCTTCATTACAGAAACG
GCTTTTTCAAAAATATGGTATTGATAATCCTGATATGAATAAATTGCAGTTTCATTTGATGCTCGATGAG
TTTTTCTAAGAATTAATTCATGGGCAAATATTATACGCAAGGCGACAAGGTGCTGATGCCGCTGGCGATT
CAGGTTCATCATGCCGTTTGTGATGGCTTCCATGTCGGCAGAATGCTTAATGAATTACAACAGTACTGCG
ATGAGTGGCAGGGCGGGGCGTAATTTTTTTAAGGCAGTTATTGGTGCCCTTAAACGCCTGGGGTAATGAC
TCTCTAGCTTGAGGCATCAAATAAAACGAAAGGCTCAGTCGAAAGACTGGGCCTTTCGTTTTATCTGTTG
TTTGTCGGTGAACGCTCTCCTGAGTAGGACAAATCCGCCCTCTAGATTACGTGCAGTCGATGATAAGCTG
TCAAACATGAGAATTGTGCCTAATGAGTGAGCTAACTTACATTAATTGCGTTGCGCTCACTGCCCGCTTT
CCAGTCGGGAAACCTGTCGTGCCAGCTGCATTAATGAATCGGCCAACGCGCGGGGAGAGGCGGTTTGCGT
ATTGGGGGCCAGGGTGGTTTTTCTTTTCACCAGTGAGACGGGCAACAGCTGATTGCCCTTCACCGCCTGG
CCCTGAGAGAGTTGCAGCAAGCGGTCCACGCTGGTTTGCCCCAGCAGGCGAAAATCCTGTTTGATGGTGG
TTAACGGCGGGATATAACATGAGCTGTCTTCGGTATCGTCGTATCCCACTACCGAGATATCCGCACCAAC
GCGCAGCCCGGACTCGGTAATGGCGCGCATTGCGCCCAGCGCCATCTGATCGTTGGCAACCAGCATCGCA
GTGGGAACGATGCCCTCATTCAGCATTTGCATGGTTTGTTGAAAACCGGACATGGCACTCCAGTCGCCTT
CCCGTTCCGCTATCGGCTGAATTTGATTGCGAGTGAGATATTTATGCCAGCCAGCCAGACGCAGACGCGC
CGAGACAGAACTTAATGGGCCCGCTAACAGCGCGATTTGCTGGTGACCCAATGCGACCAGATGCTCCACG
CCCAGTCGCGTACCGTCTTCATGGGAGAAAATAATACTGTTGATGGGTGTCTGGTCAGAGACATCAAGAA
ATAACGCCGGAACATTAGTGCAGGCAGCTTCCACAGCAATGGCATCCTGGTCATCCAGCGGATAGTTAAT
GATCAGCCCACTGACGCGTTGCGCGAGAAGATTGTGCACCGCCGCTTTACAGGCTTCGACGCCGCTTCGT
TCTACCATCGACACCACCACGCTGGCACCCAGTTGATCGGCGCGAGATTTAATCGCCGCGACAATTTGCG
ACGGCGCGTGCAGGGCCAGACTGGAGGTGGCAACGCCAATCAGCAACGACTGTTTGCCCGCCAGTTGTTG
TGCCACGCGGTTGGGAATGTAATTCAGCTCCGCCATCGCCGCTTCCACTTTTTCCCGCGTTTTCGCAGAA
ACGTGGCTGGCCTGGTTCACCACGCGGGAAACGGTCTGATAAGAGACACCGGCATACTCTGCGACATCGT
ATAACGTTACTGGTTTCACATTCACCACCCTGAATTGACTCTCTTCCGGGCGCTATCATGCCATACCGCG
AAAGGTTTTGCACCATTCGATGGTGTCGGAATTTCGGGCAGCGTTGGGTCCTGGCCACGGGTGCGCATGA
TCTAGAGCTGCCTCGCGCGTTTCGGTGATGACGGTGAAAACCTCTGACACATGCAGCTCCCGGCATCCGC
TTACAGACAAGCTGTGACCGTCTCCGGGAGCAGACAAGCCCGTCAGGGCGCGTCAGCGGGTGTTGGCGGG
TGTCGGGGCGCAGCCATGACCCAGTCACGTAGCGATAGCGGAGTGTATACTGGCTTAACTATGCGGCATC
AGAGCAGATTGTACTGAGAGTGCACCATATGCGGTGTGAAATACCGCACAGATGCGTAAGGAGAAAATAC
CGCATCAGGCGCTCTTCCGCTTCCTCGCTCACTGACTCGCTGCGCTCGGTCGTTCGGCTGCGGCGAGCGG
TATCAGCTCACTCAAAGGCGGTAATACGGTTATCCACAGAATCAGGGGATAACGCAGGAAAGAACATGTG
AGCAAAAGGCCAGCAAAAGGCCAGGAACCGTAAAAAGGCCGCGTTGCTGGCGTTTTTCCATAGGCTCCGC
CCCCCTGACGAGCATCACAAAAATCGACGCTCAAGTCAGAGGTGGCGAAACCCGACAGGACTATAAAGAT
ACCAGGCGTTTCCCCCTGGAAGCTCCCTCGTGCGCTCTCCTGTTCCGACCCTGCCGCTTACCGGATACCT
GTCCGCCTTTCTCCCTTCGGGAAGCGTGGCGCTTTCTCATAGCTCACGCTGTAGGTATCTCAGTTCGGTG
TAGGTCGTTCGCTCCAAGCTGGGCTGTGTGCACGAACCCCCCGTTCAGCCCGACCGCTGCGCCTTATCCG
GTAACTATCGTCTTGAGTCCAACCCGGTAAGACACGACTTATCGCCACTGGCAGCAGCCACTGGTAACAG
GATTAGCAGAGCGAGGTATGTAGGCGGTGCTACAGAGTTCTTGAAGTGGTGGCCTAACTACGGCTACACT
AGAAGGACAGTATTTGGTATCTGCGCTCTGCTGAAGCCAGTTACCTTCGGAAAAAGAGTTGGTAGCTCTT
GATCCGGCAAACAAACCACCGCTGGTAGCGGTGGTTTTTTTGTTTGCAAGCAGCAGATTACGCGCAGAAA
AAAAGGATCTCAAGAAGATCCTTTGATCTTTTCTACGGGGTCTGACGCTCAGTGGAACGAAAACTCACGT
TAAGGGATTTTGGTCATGACATTAACCTATAAAAATAGGCGTATCACGAGGCCCTTTCGTCTTCACCTCG
AGAAA
Features (pLannotate 1.2.2; 17 found; start..end, strand, type, name):
      1..45      +  promoter       T5 promoter: bacteriophage T5 promoter for E. coli RNA polymerase, with embedded lac operator
     53..69      +  protein_bind   lac operator: The lac repressor binds to the lac operator to inhibit transcription in E. coli. This inhibition can be relieved by adding lactose or isopropyl-β-D-thiogalactopyranoside (IPTG). lac repressor encoded by lacI
    187..471     +  CDS            SUMO1 (fragment): SUMO1_ORYSJ - Also known as SMT3, SUM1. Experimental evidence at protein level: Swiss-Prot protein existence level 1. Ubiquitin-like protein which can be covalently attached to target lysines as a monomer. Does not seem to be involved in protein degradation and may function as an antagonist of ubiquitin in the degradation process (By similarity). From Oryza sativa subsp. japonica (Rice).
    478..1719    +  CDS            TARDBP: TADBP_HUMAN - Also known as TDP43. Experimental evidence at protein level: Swiss-Prot protein existence level 1. RNA-binding protein that is involved in various steps of RNA biogenesis and processing (PubMed:23519609). Preferentially binds, via its two RNA recognition motifs RRM1 and RRM2, to GU-repeats on RNA molecules predominantly localized within long introns and in the 3'UTR of mRNAs (PubMed:23519609, PubMed:24240615, PubMed:24464995). In turn, regulates the splicing of many non-coding and protein-coding RNAs including proteins involved in neuronal survival, as well as mRNAs that encode p
   1726..1742    +  CDS            TEV site (fragment): tobacco etch virus (TEV) protease recognition and cleavage site
   1747..2450    +  CDS            mCherry (fragment): monomeric derivative of DsRed fluorescent protein (Shaner et al., 2004) mammalian codon-optimized
   2471..2565    +  terminator     lambda t0 terminator: transcription terminator from phage lambda
   2624..3439    +  CDS            KanR: aminoglycoside phosphotransferase; aph(3')-Ia; confers resistance to kanamycin in bacteria or G418 (Geneticin®) in eukaryotes
   3449..3593    +  CDS            CmR (fragment): chloramphenicol acetyltransferase; cat; confers resistance to chloramphenicol
   3658..3744    +  terminator     rrnB T1 terminator: Escherichia coli rrnB; transcription terminator T1 from the E. coli rrnB gene
   3767..3784    -  promoter       tet promoter (fragment): E. coli promoter for tetracycline efflux protein gene
   3803..3824    -  protein_bind   CAP binding site: CAP binding activates transcription in the presence of cAMP. E. coli catabolite activator protein
   3837..4919    -  CDS            lacI: lac repressor; lacI; The lac repressor binds to the lac operator to inhibit transcription in E. coli. This inhibition can be relieved by adding lactose or isopropyl-β-D-thiogalactopyranoside (IPTG).
   4920..4997    -  promoter       lacIq promoter: lacI (mutant); In the lacIq allele, a single base change in the promoter boosts expression of the lacI gene about 10-fold.
   5046..5087    +  CDS            rop (fragment): Rop protein, which maintains plasmids at low copy number; rop
   5189..5329    +  misc_feature   bom: basis of mobility region from pBR322
   5515..6103    -  rep_origin     ori: high-copy-number ColE1/pMB1/pBR322/pUC origin of replication
