[The description below was written by a language model from this plasmid's Addgene catalogue record and pLannotate feature annotations shown in this document.]
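Description:
pHBS1552 H14-SUMO-TDP43 FYW-S-TEV-mCherry is a 6.2 kb bacterial expression plasmid built on the pQE80N backbone for producing a mutant human TDP-43 (TARDBP) fusion protein in E. coli. It replicates from a high-copy ColE1/pMB1-type origin (with the pBR322 bom region and only a remnant of rop) and is selected with kanamycin through an aph(3')-Ia KanR gene. A short chloramphenicol acetyltransferase fragment downstream of KanR appears to be a non-functional backbone remnant.

Expression is driven by the bacteriophage T5 promoter, which is recognised by the host RNA polymerase and controlled by lac operator sequences. The plasmid carries its own lacI gene under the strengthened lacIq promoter, so transcription stays repressed until IPTG is added, without needing a special host strain. The open reading frame begins, according to the construct name, with a 14-histidine tag (not annotated separately in the feature table), followed by a SUMO module. The annotation tool matched this module to a plant SUMO1 entry as a fragment, but the record does not state its actual source. Next come the full-length TDP-43 coding sequence, a TEV protease recognition site and mCherry, with lambda t0 and rrnB T1 terminators downstream. In this variant, all phenylalanine, tyrosine and tryptophan residues in the intrinsically disordered regions of TDP-43, chiefly the C-terminal domain, are changed to serine.

This layout suggests affinity purification through the His tag, with the SUMO module as a likely solubility aid and removable N-terminal handle, and with TEV cleavage allowing release of the mCherry reporter. The associated study concerns phase-separation-deficient TDP-43, so the recombinant protein is presumably meant for in vitro comparison with wild-type TDP-43, where mCherry fluorescence would allow condensates to be visualised.
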