Addgene plasmid #133322: pHBS1552 H14-SUMO-TDP43 FYW-S-TEV-mCherry
Purpose: Bacterial expression of TDP43 with FYW-S mutant CTD
Depositing lab: Rajat Rohatgi. Depositing organization: Stanford University. Publication: Phase separation-deficient TDP43 remains functional in splicing. Schmidt HB, Barreau A, Rohatgi R. Nat Commun. 2019 Oct 25;10(1):4890. doi: 10.1038/s41467-019-12740-2. PubMed 31653829.
Backbone
  Vector backbone: pQE80N
  Vector type: Bacterial Expression
Growth in bacteria
  Bacterial resistance: Kanamycin, 50 μg/mL
  Growth temperature: 37°C
  Growth strain: DH5alpha
  Copy number: High Copy
Gene/Insert
  Gene/Insert name: TARDBP mutant
  Species: H. sapiens (human)
  Mutation: All FYW in the TDP43 IDRs mutated to S
  Entrez Gene: TARDBP (a.k.a. ALS10, TDP-43)
  Cloning method: Gibson Cloning
Terms and licenses: Academic/Nonprofit Terms; Industry Terms: Not Available to Industry
Depositor comments: Please visit https://www.biorxiv.org/content/10.1101/548339v1 for bioRxiv preprint.
How to cite: pHBS1552 H14-SUMO-TDP43 FYW-S-TEV-mCherry was a gift from Rajat Rohatgi (Addgene plasmid # 133322 ; http://n2t.net/addgene:133322 ; RRID:Addgene_133322)
